>Addgene plasmid #14310 | pAG413GPD-EGFP-ccdB | depositor full sequence | sequence record 127475 | pAG413GPD-EGFP-ccdB sequence 8263 bps
GACGAAAGGGCCTCGTGATACGCCTATTTTTATAGGTTAATGTCATGATAATAATGGTTTCTTAGGACGA
TCACGTGCTATAAAAATAATTATAATTTAAATTTTTTAATATAAATATATAAATTAAAAATAGAAAGTAA
AAAAAGAAATTAAAGAAAAAATAGTTTTTGTTTTCCGAAGATGTAAAAGACTCTAGGGGGATCGCCAACA
AATACTACCTTTTATCTTGCTCTTCCTGCTCTCAGGTATTAATGCCGAATTGTTTCATCTTGTCTGTGTA
GAAGACCACACACGAAAATCCTGTGATTTTACATTTTACTTATCGTTAATCGAATGTATATCTATTTAAT
CTGCTTTTCTTGTCTAATAAATATATATGTAAAGTACGCTTTTTGTTGAAATTTTTTAAACCTTTGTTTA
TTTTTTTTTCTTCATTCCGTAACTCTTCTACCTTCTTTATTTACTTTCTAAAATCCAAATACAAAACATA
AAAATAAATAAACACAGAGTAAATTCCCAAATTATTCCATCATTAAAAGATACGAGGCGCGTGTAAGTTA
CAGGCAAGCGATCCGTCAGGTGGCACTTTTCGGGGAAATGTGCGCGGAACCCCTATTTGTTTATTTTTCT
AAATACATTCAAATATGTATCCGCTCATGAGACAATAACCCTGATAAATGCTTCAATAATATTGAAAAAG
GAAGAGTATGAGTATTCAACATTTCCGTGTCGCCCTTATTCCCTTTTTTGCGGCATTTTGCCTTCCTGTT
TTTGCTCACCCAGAAACGCTGGTGAAAGTAAAAGATGCTGAAGATCAGTTGGGTGCACGAGTGGGTTACA
TCGAACTGGATCTCAACAGCGGTAAGATCCTTGAGAGTTTTCGCCCCGAAGAACGTTTTCCAATGATGAG
CACTTTTAAAGTTCTGCTATGTGGCGCGGTATTATCCCGTATTGACGCCGGGCAAGAGCAACTCGGTCGC
CGCATACACTATTCTCAGAATGACTTGGTTGAGTACTCACCAGTCACAGAAAAGCATCTTACGGATGGCA
TGACAGTAAGAGAATTATGCAGTGCTGCCATAACCATGAGTGATAACACTGCGGCCAACTTACTTCTGAC
AACGATCGGAGGACCGAAGGAGCTAACCGCTTTTTTGCACAACATGGGGGATCATGTAACTCGCCTTGAT
CGTTGGGAACCGGAGCTGAATGAAGCCATACCAAACGACGAGCGTGACACCACGATGCCTGTAGCAATGG
CAACAACGTTGCGCAAACTATTAACTGGCGAACTACTTACTCTAGCTTCCCGGCAACAATTAATAGACTG
GATGGAGGCGGATAAAGTTGCAGGACCACTTCTGCGCTCGGCCCTTCCGGCTGGCTGGTTTATTGCTGAT
AAATCTGGAGCCGGTGAGCGTGGGTCTCGCGGTATCATTGCAGCACTGGGGCCAGATGGTAAGCCCTCCC
GTATCGTAGTTATCTACACGACGGGGAGTCAGGCAACTATGGATGAACGAAATAGACAGATCGCTGAGAT
AGGTGCCTCACTGATTAAGCATTGGTAACTGTCAGACCAAGTTTACTCATATATACTTTAGATTGATTTA
AAACTTCATTTTTAATTTAAAAGGATCTAGGTGAAGATCCTTTTTGATAATCTCATGACCAAAATCCCTT
AACGTGAGTTTTCGTTCCACTGAGCGTCAGACCCCGTAGAAAAGATCAAAGGATCTTCTTGAGATCCTTT
TTTTCTGCGCGTAATCTGCTGCTTGCAAACAAAAAAACCACCGCTACCAGCGGTGGTTTGTTTGCCGGAT
CAAGAGCTACCAACTCTTTTTCCGAAGGTAACTGGCTTCAGCAGAGCGCAGATACCAAATACTGTCCTTC
TAGTGTAGCCGTAGTTAGGCCACCACTTCAAGAACTCTGTAGCACCGCCTACATACCTCGCTCTGCTAAT
CCTGTTACCAGTGGCTGCTGCCAGTGGCGATAAGTCGTGTCTTACCGGGTTGGACTCAAGACGATAGTTA
CCGGATAAGGCGCAGCGGTCGGGCTGAACGGGGGGTTCGTGCACACAGCCCAGCTTGGAGCGAACGACCT
ACACCGAACTGAGATACCTACAGCGTGAGCTATGAGAAAGCGCCACGCTTCCCGAAGGGAGAAAGGCGGA
CAGGTATCCGGTAAGCGGCAGGGTCGGAACAGGAGAGCGCACGAGGGAGCTTCCAGGGGGAAACGCCTGG
TATCTTTATAGTCCTGTCGGGTTTCGCCACCTCTGACTTGAGCGTCGATTTTTGTGATGCTCGTCAGGGG
GGCGGAGCCTATGGAAAAACGCCAGCAACGCGGCCTTTTTACGGTTCCTGGCCTTTTGCTGGCCTTTTGC
TCACATGTTCTTTCCTGCGTTATCCCCTGATTCTGTGGATAACCGTATTACCGCCTTTGAGTGAGCTGAT
ACCGCTCGCCGCAGCCGAACGACCGAGCGCAGCGAGTCAGTGAGCGAGGAAGCGGAAGAGCGCCCAATAC
GCAAACCGCCTCTCCCCGCGCGTTGGCCGATTCATTAATGCAGCTGGCACGACAGGTTTCCCGACTGGAA
AGCGGGCAGTGAGCGCAACGCAATTAATGTGAGTTACCTCACTCATTAGGCACCCCAGGCTTTACACTTT
ATGCTTCCGGCTCCTATGTTGTGTGGAATTGTGAGCGGATAACAATTTCACACAGGAAACAGCTATGACC
ATGATTACGCCAAGCGCGCAATTAACCCTCACTAAAGGGAACAAAAGCTGGAGCTCTTCGAGTTTATCAT
TATCAATACTCGCCATTTCAAAGAATACGTAAATAATTAATAGTAGTGATTTTCCTAACTTTATTTAGTC
AAAAAATTAGCCTTTTAATTCTGCTGTAACCCGTACATGCCCAAAATAGGGGGCGGGTTACACAGAATAT
ATAACACCGAAGGTGCCTGGGTGAACAGGTTTATTCCTGGCATCCACTAAATATAATGGAGCCCGCTTTT
TAAGCTGGCATCCAGAAAAAAAAAGAATCCCAGCACCAAAATATTGTTTTCTTCACCAACCATCAGTTCA
TAGGTCCATTCTCTTAGCGCAACTACAGAGAACAGGGGCACAAACAGGCAAAAAACGGGCACAACCTCAA
TGGAGTGATGCAACCTGCCTGGAGTAAATGATGACACAAGGCAATTGACCCACGCATGTATCTATCTCAT
TTTCTTACACCTTCTATTACCTTCTGCTCTCTCTGATTTGGAAAAAGCTGAAAAAAAAGGTTGAAACCAG
TTCCCTGAAATTATTCCCCTACTTGACTAATAAGTATATAAAGACGGTAGGTATTGATTGTAATTCTGTA
AATCTATTTCTTAAACTTCTTAAATTCTACTTTTATAGTTAGTCTTTTTTTTAGTTTTAAAACACCAGAA
CTTAGTTTCGACGGATTCTAGAACTAGTGGATCCCCCGGGACAAAATGGTGAGCAAGGGCGAGGAGCTGT
TCACCGGGGTGGTGCCCATCCTGGTCGAGCTGGACGGCGACGTAAACGGCCACAAGTTCAGCGTGTCCGG
CGAGGGCGAGGGCGATGCCACCTACGGCAAGCTGACCCTGAAGTTCATCTGCACCACCGGCAAGCTGCCC
GTGCCCTGGCCCACCCTCGTGACCACCCTGACCTACGGCGTGCAGTGCTTCAGCCGCTACCCCGACCACA
TGAAGCAGCACGACTTCTTCAAGTCCGCCATGCCCGAAGGCTACGTCCAGGAGCGCACCATCTTCTTCAA
GGACGACGGCAACTACAAGACCCGCGCCGAGGTGAAGTTCGAGGGCGACACCCTGGTGAACCGCATCGAG
CTGAAGGGCATCGACTTCAAGGAGGACGGCAACATCCTGGGGCACAAGCTGGAGTACAACTACAACAGCC
ACAACGTCTATATCATGGCCGACAAGCAGAAGAACGGCATCAAGGTGAACTTCAAGATCCGCCACAACAT
CGAGGACGGCAGCGTGCAGCTCGCCGACCACTACCAGCAGAACACCCCCATCGGCGACGGCCCCGTGCTG
CTGCCCGACAACCACTACCTGAGCACCCAGTCCGCCCTGAGCAAAGACCCCAACGAGAAGCGCGATCACA
TGGTCCTGCTGGAGTTCGTGACCGCCGCCGGGATCACTCTCGGCATGGACGAGCTGTACAAGGGTGGACC
AGGTGGTGGACATCAAACAAGTTTGTACAAAAAAGCTGAACGAGAAACGTAAAATGATATAAATATCAAT
ATATTAAATTAGATTTTGCATAAAAAACAGACTACATAATACTGTAAAACACAACATATCCAGTCACTAT
GGCGGCCGCATTAGGCACCCCAGGCTTTACACTTTATGCTTCCGGCTCGTATAATGTGTGGATTTTGAGT
TAGGATCCGTCGAGATTTTCAGGAGCTAAGGAAGCTAAAATGGAGAAAAAAATCACTGGATATACCACCG
TTGATATATCCCAATGGCATCGTAAAGAACATTTTGAGGCATTTCAGTCAGTTGCTCAATGTACCTATAA
CCAGACCGTTCAGCTGGATATTACGGCCTTTTTAAAGACCGTAAAGAAAAATAAGCACAAGTTTTATCCG
GCCTTTATTCACATTCTTGCCCGCCTGATGAATGCTCATCCGGAATTCCGTATGGCAATGAAAGACGGTG
AGCTGGTGATATGGGATAGTGTTCACCCTTGTTACACCGTTTTCCATGAGCAAACTGAAACGTTTTCATC
GCTCTGGAGTGAATACCACGACGATTTCCGGCAGTTTCTACACATATATTCGCAAGATGTGGCGTGTTAC
GGTGAAAACCTGGCCTATTTCCCTAAAGGGTTTATTGAGAATATGTTTTTCGTCTCAGCCAATCCCTGGG
TGAGTTTCACCAGTTTTGATTTAAACGTGGCCAATATGGACAACTTCTTCGCCCCCGTTTTCACCATGGG
CAAATATTATACGCAAGGCGACAAGGTGCTGATGCCGCTGGCGATTCAGGTTCATCATGCCGTCTGTGAT
GGCTTCCATGTCGGCAGAATGCTTAATGAATTACAACAGTACTGCGATGAGTGGCAGGGCGGGGCGTAAA
CGCCGCGTGGATCCGGCTTACTAAAAGCCAGATAACAGTATGCGTATTTGCGCGCTGATTTTTGCGGTAT
AAGAATATATACTGATATGTATACCCGAAGTATGTCAAAAAGAGGTATGCTATGAAGCAGCGTATTACAG
TGACAGTTGACAGCGACAGCTATCAGTTGCTCAAGGCATATATGATGTCAATATCTCCGGTCTGGTAAGC
ACAACCATGCAGAATGAAGCCCGTCGTCTGCGTGCCGAACGCTGGAAAGCGGAAAATCAGGAAGGGATGG
CTGAGGTCGCCCGGTTTATTGAAATGAACGGCTCTTTTGCTGACGAGAACAGGGGCTGGTGAAATGCAGT
TTAAGGTTTACACCTATAAAAGAGAGAGCCGTTATCGTCTGTTTGTGGATGTACAGAGTGATATTATTGA
CACGCCCGGGCGACGGATGGTGATCCCCCTGGCCAGTGCACGTCTGCTGTCAGATAAAGTCTCCCGTGAA
CTTTACCCGGTGGTGCATATCGGGGATGAAAGCTGGCGCATGATGACCACCGATATGGCCAGTGTGCCGG
TCTCCGTTATCGGGGAAGAAGTGGCTGATCTCAGCCACCGCGAAAATGACATCAAAAACGCCATTAACCT
GATGTTCTGGGGAATATAAATGTCAGGCTCCCTTATACACAGCCAGTCTGCAGGTCGACCATAGTGACTG
GATATGTTGTGTTTTACAGTATTATGTAGTCTGTTTTTTATGCAAAATCTAATTTAATATATTGATATTT
ATATCATTTTACGTTTCTCGTTCAGCTTTCTTGTACAAAGTGGTTCGATGTCATGTAATTAGTTATGTCA
CGCTTACATTCACGCCCTCCCCCCACATCCGCTCTAACCGAAAAGGAAGGAGTTAGACAACCTGAAGTCT
AGGTCCCTATTTATTTTTTTATAGTTATGTTAGTATTAAGAACGTTATTTATATTTCAAATTTTTCTTTT
TTTTCTGTACAGACGCGTGTACGCATGTAACATTATACTGAAAACCTTGCTTGAGAAGGTTTTGGGACGC
TCGAAGGCTTTAATTTGCGGCCGGTACCCAATTCGCCCTATAGTGAGTCGTATTACGCGCGCTCACTGGC
CGTCGTTTTACAACGTCGTGACTGGGAAAACCCTGGCGTTACCCAACTTAATCGCCTTGCAGCACATCCC
CCTTTCGCCAGCTGGCGTAATAGCGAAGAGGCCCGCACCGATCGCCCTTCCCAACAGTTGCGCAGCCTGA
ATGGCGAATGGCGCG
[124 nt withheld, positions 6386-6509]
C
[91 nt withheld, positions 6511-6601]
A
[49 nt withheld, positions 6603-6651]
CCTTTGACGTTGGAGTCCACGTTCTTT
[37 nt withheld, positions 6679-6715]
ACCCTATCTCGGTCTATTCTTTTGATTTATAAGGGATTTTGCCGATTTCGGCCTATTGGTTAAAAAATGA
GCTGATTTAACAAAAATTTAACGCGAATTTTAACAAAATATTAACGTTTACAATTTCCTGATGCGGTATT
TTCTCCTTACGCATCTGTGCGGTATTTCACACCGCATAGATCCGTCGAGTTCAAGAGAAAAAAAAAGAAA
AAGCAAAAAGAAAAAAGGAAAGCGCGCCTCGTTCAGAATGACACGTATAGAATGATGCATTACCTTGTCA
TCTTCAGTATCATACTGTTCGTATACATACTTACTGACATTCATAGGTATACATATATACACATGTATAT
ATATCGTATGCTGCAGCTTTAAATAATCGGTGTCACTACATAAGAACACCTTTGGTGGAGGGAACATCGT
TGGTACCATTGGGCGAGGTGGCTTCTCTTATGGCAACCGCAAGAGCCTTGAACGCACTCTCACTACGGTG
ATGATCATTCTTGCCTCGCAGACAATCAACGTGGAGGGTAATTCTGCTAGCCTCTGCAAAGCTTTCAAGA
AAATGCGGGATCATCTCGCAAGAGAGATCTCCTACTTTCTCCCTTTGCAAACCAAGTTCGACAACTGCGT
ACGGCCTGTTCGAAAGATCTACCACCGCTCTGGAAAGTGCCTCATCCAAAGGCGCAAATCCTGATCCAAA
CCTTTTTACTCCACGCGCCAGTAGGGCCTCTTTAAAAGCTTGACCGAGAGCAATCCCGCAGTCTTCAGTG
GTGTGATGGTCGTCTATGTGTAAGTCACCAATGCACTCAACGATTAGCGACCAGCCGGAATGCTTGGCCA
GAGCATGTATCATATGGTCCAGAAACCCTATACCTGTGTGGACGTTAATCACTTGCGATTGTGTGGCCTG
TTCTGCTACTGCTTCTGCCTCTTTTTCTGGGAAGATCGAGTGCTCTATCGCTAGGGGACCACCCTTTAAA
GAGATCGCAATCTGAATCTTGGTTTCATTTGTAATACGCTTTACTAGGGCTTTCTGCTCTGTCATCTTTG
CCTTCGTTTATCTTGCCTGCTCATTTTTTAGTATATTCTTCGAAGAAATCACATTACTTTATATAATGTA
TAATTCATTATGTGATAATGCCAATCGCTAAGAAAAAAAAAGAGTCATCCGCTAGGGGAAAAAAAAAAAT
GAAAATCATTACCGAGGCATAAAAAAATATAGAGTGTACTAGAGGAGGCCAAGAGTAATAGAAAAAGAAA
ATTGCGGGAAAGGACTGTGTTATGACTTCCCTGACTAATGCCGTGTTCAAACGATACCTGGCAGTGACTC
CTAGCGCTCACCAAGCTCTTAAAACGGGAATTTATGGTGCACTCTCAGTACAATCTGCTCTGATGCCGCA
TAGTTAAGCCAGCCCCGACACCCGCCAACACGCGCTGACGCGCCCTGACGGGCTTGTCTGCTCCCGGCAT
CCGCTTACAGACAAGCTGTGACCGTCTCCGGGAGCTGCATGTGTCAGAGGTTTTCACCGTCATCACCGAA
ACGCGCGA
Features (pLannotate 1.2.2; 29 found; start..end, strand, type, name):
     70..573     +  misc_feature   CEN/ARS: S. cerevisiae CEN6 centromere fused to an autonomously replicating sequence
    603..707     +  promoter       AmpR promoter: bla
    708..1568    +  CDS            AmpR: β-lactamase; bla; confers resistance to ampicillin, carbenicillin, and related antibiotics
   1739..2327    +  rep_origin     ori: high-copy-number ColE1/pMB1/pBR322/pUC origin of replication
   2510..2602    +  CDS            lacI (fragment): lac repressor; lacI; The lac repressor binds to the lac operator to inhibit transcription in E. coli. This inhibition can be relieved by adding lactose or isopropyl-β-D-thiogalactopyranoside (IPTG).
   2615..2636    +  protein_bind   CAP binding site: CAP binding activates transcription in the presence of cAMP. E. coli catabolite activator protein
   2651..2681    +  promoter       lac promoter: promoter for the E. coli lac operon
   2689..2705    +  protein_bind   lac operator: The lac repressor binds to the lac operator to inhibit transcription in E. coli. This inhibition can be relieved by adding lactose or isopropyl-β-D-thiogalactopyranoside (IPTG). lac repressor encoded by lacI
   2750..2768    +  promoter       T3 promoter: promoter for bacteriophage T3 RNA polymerase
   2797..3441    +  promoter       GAP promoter: S. cerevisiae TDH3; promoter for glyceraldehyde-3-phosphate dehydrogenase
   3447..3470    +  misc_feature   MCS (fragment): pBluescript multiple cloning site
   3476..4192    +  CDS            EGFP: EGFP is a basic (constitutively fluorescent) green fluorescent protein published in 1996, derived from Aequorea victoria. It is reported to be a rapidly-maturing weak dimer with moderate acid sensitivity.
   4217..4341    +  protein_bind   attR1: mutant version of attR; recombination site for the Gateway® LR reaction LR Clonase™
   4366..4396    +  promoter       lac UV5 promoter: E. coli lac promoter with an "up" mutation
   4420..4449    +  promoter       cat promoter (fragment): promoter of the E. coli cat gene encoding chloramphenicol acetyltransferase
   4450..5109    +  CDS            CmR: chloramphenicol acetyltransferase; cat; confers resistance to chloramphenicol
   5291..5449    +  CDS            ccdA (fragment): CCDA_ECO57 - Also known as H, letA. Experimental evidence at protein level: Swiss-Prot protein existence level 1. Antitoxin component of a type II toxin-antitoxin (TA) system which inhibits the post-segregational killing (PSK) of plasmid-free cells, also referred to as a plasmid addiction system. Binds to and blocks the activity of CcdB; will also remove bound CcdB protein from the CcdB-GyrA complex by forming a CcdA-CcdB complex, a process termed rejuvenation. Functions as a transcriptional corepressor for the ccdAB operon, repression also requires CcdB (By similarity). From Escherichia coli
   5454..5756    +  CDS            ccdB: CCDB_ECOLI - Also known as G, letB, letD. Experimental evidence at protein level: Swiss-Prot protein existence level 1. Toxic component of a type II toxin-antitoxin (TA) system, functioning in plasmid maintainence. Responsible for the post- segregational killing (PSK) of plasmid-free cells, also referred to as a plasmid addiction system. Half-life of over 2 hours. Cell killing by CcdB is accompanied by filamentation, defects in chromosome and plasmid segregation, defects in cell division, formation of anucleate cells, decreased DNA synthesis and plasmid loss. Interferes with the activity of DN
   5800..5924    -  protein_bind   attR2: mutant version of attR; recombination site for the Gateway® LR reaction LR Clonase™
   5931..6178    +  terminator     CYC1 terminator: S. cerevisiae CYC1; transcription terminator for CYC1
   6197..6215    -  promoter       T7 promoter: promoter for bacteriophage T7 RNA polymerase
   6223..6378    +  CDS            lacZα (fragment): LacZα fragment of β-galactosidase; lacZ fragment
   6386..6841    +  rep_origin     f1 ori (sequence partly withheld): f1 bacteriophage origin of replication; arrow indicates direction of (+) strand synthesis
   6842..6893    -  misc_feature   bom (fragment): basis of mobility region from pBR322
   7101..7760    -  CDS            HIS3: imidazoleglycerol-phosphate dehydratase, required for histidine biosynthesis; S. cerevisiae HIS3; yeast auxotrophic marker
   7761..7947    -  promoter       HIS3 promoter: S. cerevisiae HIS3
   7997..8077    +  CDS            MRM1 (fragment): MRM1_YEAST - Also known as PET56 From Saccharomyces cerevisiae (strain ATCC 204508 / S288c) (Baker's yeast).
   8078..8127    -  misc_feature   bom (fragment): basis of mobility region from pBR322
   8229..1       -  CDS            rop (fragment) (across the origin): Rop protein, which maintains plasmids at low copy number; rop
