[The description below was written by a language model from this plasmid's Addgene catalogue record and pLannotate feature annotations shown in this document.]
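Description:
pAG413GPD-EGFP-ccdB is an empty Gateway destination vector for protein expression in Saccharomyces cerevisiae, built on the pRS413 shuttle backbone. In yeast it is maintained as a centromeric plasmid through a CEN6/ARS element, which typically gives low, stable copy number, and it is selected by the HIS3 auxotrophic marker in histidine-requiring strains. In E. coli it replicates from a ColE1/pUC-type origin and carries ampicillin resistance on the backbone. An f1 origin and remnants of the pBluescript-style lacZα/MCS region with flanking T3 and T7 promoters are also present.

The expression unit runs from the strong constitutive GPD (TDH3/GAP) promoter through an EGFP coding sequence into the Gateway cassette, and ends at the CYC1 terminator. The cassette is bounded by attR1 and attR2 and contains a chloramphenicol resistance gene and the ccdB toxin gene. Because CcdB poisons DNA gyrase in ordinary E. coli strains, the unrecombined vector has to be propagated in a ccdB-tolerant host, with chloramphenicol helping to retain the cassette. In an LR recombination with an attL-flanked entry clone, the cassette is swapped for the gene of interest, and ccdB then counterselects against non-recombinant plasmids in standard strains. Provided the entry clone is in frame, the resulting open reading frame is fused downstream of EGFP, giving an N-terminally EGFP-tagged protein.

The vector belongs to a suite of yeast Gateway plasmids designed for high-throughput genetic analysis, and suits constitutive expression of fluorescent fusion proteins, for example for localization studies. No insert is present. The depositor notes that the full sequence is a reference only and may not match the physical plasmid exactly.
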