Addgene plasmid #14310: pAG413GPD-EGFP-ccdB
Purpose: (Empty Backbone)
Depositing lab: Susan Lindquist. Depositing organization: Whitehead Institute for Biomedical Research. Publication: A suite of Gateway cloning vectors for high-throughput genetic analysis in Saccharomyces cerevisiae. Alberti S, Gitler AD, Lindquist S. Yeast. 2007 Oct . 24(10):913-9. 10.1002/yea.1502 PubMed 17583893.
Backbone
  Vector backbone: pRS413
  Vector type: Yeast Expression ; Gateway Destination
  Selectable markers: HIS3
Growth in bacteria
  Bacterial resistance: Chloramphenicol and Ampicillin, 25 & 100 μg/mL
  Growth temperature: 37°C
  Growth strain: ccdB Survival
  Growth instructions: DB3.1, ccdB Survival
  Copy number: Unknown
Gene/Insert
  Gene/Insert name: None
  Tag / fusion protein: EGFP (N terminal on backbone)
  Cloning method: Gateway Cloning
  Sequencing primers: 5′ EGFP-C
Terms and licenses: Academic/Nonprofit Terms; Industry Terms: Not Available to Industry
Depositor comments: Type of plasmid: CEN. This plasmid contains the Gateway technology from Invitrogen; Invitrogen requires purchasing of Gateway Clonase for carrying out the Gateway recombinational cloning reaction http://www.invitrogen.com Please note that the full plasmid sequence is provided as a reference only, and may not match the exact sequence of the plasmid.
How to cite: pAG413GPD-EGFP-ccdB was a gift from Susan Lindquist (Addgene plasmid # 14310 ; http://n2t.net/addgene:14310 ; RRID:Addgene_14310)
