>Addgene plasmid #14310 | pAG413GPD-EGFP-ccdB | addgene partial sequence | sequence record 20852 | EXFP-R 5'-GTCTTGTAGTTGCCGTCGTC-3'
TAGCCTTCGGGCATGGCGGACTTGAAGAAGTCGTGCTGCTTCATGTGGTCGGGGTAGCGGCTGAAGCACT
GCACGCCGTAGGTCAGGGTGGTCACGAGGGTGGGCCAGGGCACGGGCAGCTTGCCGGTGGTGCAGATGAA
CTTCAGGGTCAGCTTGCCGTAGGTGGCATCGCCCTCGCCCTCGCCGGACACGCTGAACTTGTGGCCGTTT
ACGTCGCCGTCCAGCTCGACCAGGATGGGCACCACCCCGGTGAACAGCTCCTCGCCCTTGCTCACCATTT
TGTCCCGGGGGATCCACTAGTTCTAGAATCCGTCGAAACTAAGTTCTGGTGTTTTAAAACTAAAAAAAAG
ACTAACTATAAAAGTAGAATTTAAGAAGTTTAAGAAATAGATTTACAGAATTACAATCAATACCTACCGT
CTTTATATACTTATTAGTCAAGTAGGGGAATAATTTCAGGGAACTGGTTTCAACCTTTTTTTTCAGCTTT
TTCCAAATCAGAGAGAGCAGAAGGTAATAGAAGGTGTAAGAAAATGAGATAGATACATGCGTGGGTCAAT
TGCCTTGTGTCATCATTTACTCCAGGCAGGTTGCATCACTCCATTGAGGTTGTGCCCGTTTTTTG
