>Addgene plasmid #14310 | pAG413GPD-EGFP-ccdB | addgene partial sequence | sequence record 20853 | 14310 with pRS_marker
TTAGAGCTTGGTGAGCGCTAGGAGTCACTGCCAGGTATCGTTTGAACACGGCATTAGTCAGGGAAGTCAT
AACACAGTCCTTTCCCGCAATTTTCTTTTTCTATTACTCTTGGCCTCCTCTAGTACACTCTATATTTTTT
TATGCCTCGGTAATGATTTTCATTTTTTTTTTTCCACCTAGCGGATGACTCTTTTTTTTTCTTAGCGATT
GGCATTATCACATAATGAATTATACATTATATAAAGTAATGTGATTTCTTCGAAGAATATACTAAAAAAT
GAGCAGGCAAGATAAACGAAGGCAAAGATGACAGAGCAGAAAGCCCTAGTAAAGCGTATTACAAATGAAA
CCAAGATTCAGATTGCGATCTCTTTAAAGGGTGGTCCCCTAGCGATAGAGCACTCGATCTTCCCAGAAAA
AGAGGCAGAAGCAGTAGCAGAACAGGCCACACAATCGCAAGTGATTAACGTCCACACAGGTATAGGGTTT
CTGGACCATATGATACATGCTCTGGCCAAGCATTCCGGCTGGTCGCTAATCGTTGAGTGCATTGGTGACT
TACACATAGACGACCATCACACCACTGAAGACTGCGGGATTGCTCTCGGTCAAGCTTTTAAAGAGGCCCT
AGGGGCCGTGCGT
