>Addgene plasmid #14310 | pAG413GPD-EGFP-ccdB | addgene partial sequence | sequence record 127474 | pGEX3 5'-CCGGGAGCTGCATGTGTCAGAGG-3'
AAGAAATTAAAGAAAAAATAGTTTTTGTTTTCCGAAGATGTAAAAGACTCTAGGGGGATCGCCAACAAAT
ACTACCTTTTATCTTGCTCTTCCTGCTCTCAGGTATTAATGCCGAATTGTTTCATCTTGTCTGTGTAGAA
GACCACACACGAAAATCCTGTGATTTTACATTTTACTTATCGTTAATCGAATGTATATCTATTTAATCTG
CTTTTCTTGTCTAATAAATATATATGTAAAGTACGCTTTTTGTTGAAATTTTTTAAACCTTTGTTTATTT
TTTTTTCTTCATTCCGTAACTCTTCTACCTTCTTTATTTACTTTCTAAAATCCAAATACAAAACATAAAA
ATAAATAAACACAGAGTAAATTCCCAAATTATTCCATCATTAAAAGATACGAGGCGCGTGTAAGTTACAG
GCAAGCGATCCGTCAGGTGGCACTTTTCGGGGAAATGTGCGCGGAACCCCTATTTGTTTATTTTTCTAAA
TACATTCAAATATGTATCCGCTCATGAGACAATAACCCTGATAAATGCTTCAATAATATTGAAAAAGGAA
GAGTATGAGTATTCAACATTTCCGTGTCGCCCTTATTCCCTTTTTTGCGGCATTTTGCCTTCCTGTTTTT
GCTCACCCAGAAACGCTGGTGAAAGTAAAAGATGCTGAAGATCAGTTGGGTGCACGAGTGGGTTACATCG
AACTGGATCTCAACAGCGGTAAGATCCTTGAGAGTTTTCGCCCCGAAGAACGTTT
